>Addgene plasmid #54933 | mApple-Myotilin-C-14 | addgene full sequence | sequence record 275078 | Addgene NGS Result
GCCCTGGGCCTTCACCCGAACTTGGGGGGTGGGGTGGGGAAAAGGAAGAAACGCGGGCGTATTGGCCCCA
ATGGGGTCTCGGTGGGGTATCGACAGAGTGCCAGCCCTGGGACCGAACCCCGCGTTTATGAACAAACGAC
CCAACACCGTGCGTTTTATTCTGTCTTTTTATTGCCGTCATAGCGCGGGTTCCTTCCGGTATTGTCTCCT
TCCGTGTTTCAGTTAGCCTCCCCCTAGGGTGGGCGAAGAACTCCAGCATGAGATCCCCGCGCTGGAGGAT
CATCCAGCCGGCGTCCCGGAAAACGATTCCGAAGCCCAACCTTTCATAGAAGGCGGCGGTGGAATCGAAA
TCTCGTGATGGCAGGTTGGGCGTCGCTTGGTCGGTCATTTCGAACCCCAGAGTCCCGCTCAGAAGAACTC
GTCAAGAAGGCGATAGAAGGCGATGCGCTGCGAATCGGGAGCGGCGATACCGTAAAGCACGAGGAAGCGG
TCAGCCCATTCGCCGCCAAGCTCTTCAGCAATATCACGGGTAGCCAACGCTATGTCCTGATAGCGGTCCG
CCACACCCAGCCGGCCACAGTCGATGAATCCAGAAAAGCGGCCATTTTCCACCATGATATTCGGCAAGCA
GGCATCGCCATGGGTCACGACGAGATCCTCGCCGTCGGGCATGCTCGCCTTGAGCCTGGCGAACAGTTCG
GCTGGCGCGAGCCCCTGATGCTCTTCGTCCAGATCATCCTGATCGACAAGACCGGCTTCCATCCGAGTAC
GTGCTCGCTCGATGCGATGTTTCGCTTGGTGGTCGAATGGGCAGGTAGCCGGATCAAGCGTATGCAGCCG
CCGCATTGCATCAGCCATGATGGATACTTTCTCGGCAGGAGCAAGGTGAGATGACAGGAGATCCTGCCCC
GGCACTTCGCCCAATAGCAGCCAGTCCCTTCCCGCTTCAGTGACAACGTCGAGCACAGCTGCGCAAGGAA
CGCCCGTCGTGGCCAGCCACGATAGCCGCGCTGCCTCGTCTTGCAGTTCATTCAGGGCACCGGACAGGTC
GGTCTTGACAAAAAGAACCGGGCGCCCCTGCGCTGACAGCCGGAACACGGCGGCATCAGAGCAGCCGATT
GTCTGTTGTGCCCAGTCATAGCCGAATAGCCTCTCCACCCAAGCGGCCGGAGAACCTGCGTGCAATCCAT
CTTGTTCAATCATGCGAAACGATCCTCATCCTGTCTCTTGATCGATCTTTGCAAAAGCCTAGGCCTCCAA
AAAAGCCTCCTCACTACTTCTGGAATAGCTCAGAGGCCGAGGCGGCCTCGGCCTCTGCATAAATAAAAAA
AATTAGTCAGCCATGGGGCGGAGAATGGGCGGAACTGGGCGGAGTTAGGGGCGGGATGGGCGGAGTTAGG
GGCGGGACTATGGTTGCTGACTAATTGAGATGCATGCTTTGCATACTTCTGCCTGCTGGGGAGCCTGGGG
ACTTTCCACACCCTAACTGACACACATTCCACAGCTGGTTCTTTCCGCCTCAGGACTCTTCCTTTTTCAA
TATTATTGAAGCATTTATCAGGGTTATTGTCTCATGAGCGGATACATATTTGAATGTATTTAGAAAAATA
AACAAATAGGGGTTCCGCGCACATTTCCCCGAAAAGTGCCACCTGACGCGCCCTGTAGCGGCGCAC
[103 nt withheld, positions 1677-1779]
C
[91 nt withheld, positions 1781-1871]
A
[49 nt withheld, positions 1873-1921]
CCTTTGACGTTGGAGTCCACGTTCTTT
[37 nt withheld, positions 1949-1985]
ACCCTATCTCGGTCTATTCTTTTGATTTATAAGGGATTTTGCCGATTTCGGCCTATTGGTTAAAAAATGA
GCTGATTTAACAAAAATTTAACGCGAATTTTAACAAAATATTAACGCTTACAATTTACGCCTTAAGATAC
ATTGATGAGTTTGGACAAACCACAACTAGAATGCAGTGAAAAAAATGCTTTATTTGTGAAATTTGTGATG
CTATTGCTTTATTTGTAACCATTATAAGCTGCAATAAACAAGTTAACAACAACAATTGCATTCATTTTAT
GTTTCAGGTTCAGGGGGAGGTGTGGGAGGTTTTTTAAAGCAAGTAAAACCTCTACAAATGTGGTATGGCT
GATTATGATCAGTTATCTAGATCCGGTGGATCCTTAAAGTTCTTCACTTTCATAGAGTCCAGATTGAGCT
GCCAAACGCTGAAATTCTCCTTCTGGGTTAAAAGCTTGTTTTACATTCAAACCTTTCCCATTAAGTGCTA
AATATTTGCTGAATGTTGGTCGAACCCGTAACTGCTTAGGAGCTGGAAGAGTTTGGTTTGGACGTGCCGT
AACGTCTAATCTTGTGTTACATGTAGTCACTCCAGCTTCATTAACTGCTGACACAGTATACCACCCAGCA
TCTTTCTTGTTTACATCTTTTATCAGTAAAGTAACTCTTCCAGTGTTATCTTGATATAAGCTTATTCGGT
CAGTGTTGAATTGTACCATTTCATTATTTCTTTTCCAGAAAAGCTTTGGTGGAGGTATAGCCGAGATCTG
GCATTCTAGTTTCACTGAATCTCCCTCTAAAACTTTTTTGCTCTGTGGTTTGTAGATAAACATTGGTGCT
CTTTTATGTTCTTTTGCAAGGACATCCAGCTGCACAGTGAAGGTGGCTTCTCCTGCTCTATTCTTGGCAA
CACATGCATAAGCCCCTGCATCTGAAGCTCTGACTACTTCAAAGATGAGTGAATGAAGACCCTTCTCAGA
CACTATCATTTTGTGCAAATCATCTGATTGAACTGTTCTTCCATTTAGATACCATGACACATCAGGAGCT
GGCAGTCCACTCACTTTGAAGTCCATTCTGCAGAATCTTCCTTCATCAATCGACATGTTCTCTGGCACTT
GAATGAAACGTGGTGGGTAAAATTTCTCCTGGATTGCATCCTGATCATTCACATCTCCCCTTGAGGTTGA
TCTACTTCTTACTTGTGATGTAGGAACTTGCAGTCGCGCATGTTCTGAGTTGTGTTGCTGCGAGTCTTGT
GCACCACTGTCATCCTGAGCTTGAAACACAGCAGCTGCATTCTGTGGTCCTAGCAATCTGCGAGCCATCT
TCTCTTCATATGTTAGACGTTGATTTCCATTATGAAGAAGGGTGTCCTTGCATTTCAGCTTTCTTTCCAA
ATCTTGAATCAAAGCTTCTTTTGATCCTTGTATTTCATGATCAGGAGTTCTTGGTATGGGCTTAGCATTT
GCAGTTTGGGATGGCTTTGCATTTATAGGTTGGCCAGCTGAGGACTGTTGATAGTTGGAATCCATAGCGG
AAGGGATTTTACTGCTATTGTAATCAGGCTGTGATGGTAATATGGAGCTGAGGAAGCTGGCTGGGGACTG
GTTATAGGTGGTTGTAACCCTTTGGCCTGGGTTGGAGCCAGCATGCTGCTGGGGAGAAGCAGGGAAAGCA
GAGGAGGACATGGTGATGTGAGAGCTCAGTGTTGAGGAGGCAGAAAATCTTTGCTCTGTACACTGGCGGG
GCTGGATGATAATGGAAGACTGTTTGGTCTGGCTAGAGAAGCTGGAGGTTTCTGGTCCAGGAGGCTGCAA
TCTGGAGCCACATGGGTTTTGGGACTGGATGAAGTGTTTTGGACGTTCGTAGTTAAAACCGGAGCCTCCG
CTTCCGCTTGCGCTCCCAGCACTTCCGGACTTGTACAGCTCGTCCATGCCGAGAGTGATCCCGGCGGCGG
TCACGAACTCCAGCAGGACCATGTGATCGCGCTTCTCGTTGGGGTCTTTGCTCAGCTTGGACTGGGTGCT
CAGGTAGTGGTTGTCGGGCAGCAGCACGGGGCCGTCGCCGATGGGGGTGTTCTGCTGGTAGTGGTCGGCG
AGCTGCACGCTGCCGTCCTCGATGTTGTGGCGGGTCTTGAAGTTCACCTTGATGCCGTTCTTCTGCTTGT
CGGCGGTGATATAGACCTTGTGGCTGTTGTAGTTGTACTCCAGCTTGTGCCCCAGGATGTTGCCGTCCTC
CTTGAAGTCGATGCCCTTCAGCTCGATGCGGTTCACCAGGGTGTCGCCCTCGAACTTCACCTCGGCGCGG
GTCTTGTAGTTGCCGTCGTCCTTGAAGAAGATGGTGCGCTCCTGGACGTAGCCTTCGGGCATGGCGGACT
TGAAGAAGTCGTGCTGCTTCATGTGGTCGGGGTAGCGGGCGAAGCACTGCACGCCGTAGGTCAAGGTGGT
CACGAGGGTGGGCCAGGGCACGGGCAGCTTGCCGGTGGTGCAGATGAACTTCAGGGTCAGCTTGCCGTAG
GTGGCATCGCCCTCGCCCTCGCCGGACACGCTGAACTTGTGGCCGTTTACGTCGCCGTCCAGCTCGACCA
GGATGGGCACCACCCCGGTGAACAGCTCCTCGCCCTTGCTCACCATGGTGGCGACCGGACTTGTACAGCT
CGTCCATGCCGCCGGTGGAGTGGCGGCCCTCGGCGCGTTCGTACTGTTCCACGATGGTGTAGTCCTCGTT
GTGGGACACGATGTCCAACTTGATGTCGACGATGTAGGCGCCGGGCAGCTGCACGGGCTTCTTGGCCTTG
TAGGTGGTCTTGACCTCGGCGGCGTAGTGGCCGCCGTCCTTCAGCTTCAGCCTCTTCTTGATCTCGCTCT
TCAGGGCGCCGTCCTCGGGGTACATCCGCTCCTCGGAGGCCTCCCAGCCCATGGTCTTCTTCTGCATTAC
GGGGCCGTCGGAGGGGAAGTTGGTGCCGCGCAGCTTCACCTTGTAGATGAACACGCCGTCCTGCAGGGAG
GAGTCCTGGTTAACGTGAATAATGCCGCCGTCCTCGAAGTTCATCACGCGCTCCCACCTGAAGCCCTCGG
GGAAGGACAGCTTGAAGTAGTCGGGGATGTCGGCTGGGTGCTTAATGTAGACCTTGGAGCCGTACATGAA
CTGAGGGGACAGGATGTCCCAGGCGAAGGGCAGGGGGCCACCCTTGGTCACCTTCAGCTTAGCGGTCTGA
AAGGCCTCGTAGGGGCGGCCCTCGCCCTCGCCCTCGATCTCGAACTCGTGGCCGTTCACGGAGCCCTCCA
TGTGCACCTTGAAGCGCATGAACTCCTTGATGATGGCCATGTTATTCTCCTCGCCCTTGCTCACCATGGT
GGCGACCGGTAGCGCTAGCGGATCTGACGGTTCACTAAACCAGCTCTGCTTATATAGACCTCCCACCGTA
CACGCCTACCGCCCATTTGCGTCAATGGGGCGGAGTTGTTACGACATTTTGGAAAGTCCCGTTGATTTTG
GTGCCAAAACAAACTCCCATTGACGTCAATGGGGTGGAGACTTGGAAATCCCCGTGAGTCAAACCGCTAT
CCACGCCCATTGATGTACTGCCAAAACCGCATCACCATGGTAATAGCGATGACTAATACGTAGATGTACT
GCCAAGTAGGAAAGTCCCATAAGGTCATGTACTGGGCATAATGCCAGGCGGGCCATTTACCGTAAGTTAT
GTAACGCGGAACTCCATATATGGGCTATGAACTAATGACCCCGTAATTGATTACTATTAATAACTAATGC
ATGGCGGTAATACGGTTATCCACAGAATCAGGGGATAACGCAGGAAAGAACATGTGAGCAAAAGGCCAGC
AAAAGGCCAGGAACCGTAAAAAGGCCGCGTTGCTGGCGTTTTTCCATAGGCTCCGCCCCCCTGACGAGCA
TCACAAAAATCGACGCTCAAGTCAGAGGTGGCGAAACCCGACAGGACTATAAAGATACCAGGCGTTTCCC
CCTGGAAGCTCCCTCGTGCGCTCTCCTGTTCCGACCCTGCCGCTTACCGGATACCTGTCCGCCTTTCTCC
CTTCGGGAAGCGTGGCGCTTTCTCATAGCTCACGCTGTAGGTATCTCAGTTCGGTGTAGGTCGTTCGCTC
CAAGCTGGGCTGTGTGCACGAACCCCCCGTTCAGCCCGACCGCTGCGCCTTATCCGGTAACTATCGTCTT
GAGTCCAACCCGGTAAGACACGACTTATCGCCACTGGCAGCAGCCACTGGTAACAGGATTAGCAGAGCGA
GGTATGTAGGCGGTGCTACAGAGTTCTTGAAGTGGTGGCCTAACTACGGCTACACTAGAAGAACAGTATT
TGGTATCTGCGCTCTGCTGAAGCCAGTTACCTTCGGAAAAAGAGTTGGTAGCTCTTGATCCGGCAAACAA
ACCACCGCTGGTAGCGGTGGTTTTTTTGTTTGCAAGCAGCAGATTACGCGCAGAAAAAAAGGATCTCAAG
AAGATCCTTTGATCTTTTCTACGGGGTCTGACGCTCAGTGGAACGAAAACTCACGTTAAGGGATTTTGGT
CATGAGATTATCAAAAAGGATCTTCACCTAGATCCTTTTAAATTAAAAATGAAGTTTTAAATCAATCTAA
AGTATATATGAGTAACCTGAGGCTATGGCAGGGCCTGCCGCCCCGACGTTGGCTGCGA
Features (pLannotate 1.2.2; 15 found; start..end, strand, type, name):
     23..39      +  polyA_signal   bGH poly(A) signal (fragment): bovine growth hormone polyadenylation signal
    130..177     -  polyA_signal   HSV TK poly(A) signal: herpes simplex virus thymidine kinase polyadenylation signal (Cole and Stacy, 1985)
    236..388     -  CDS            ble (fragment): BLE_KLEPN - Experimental evidence at protein level: Swiss-Prot protein existence level 1. Binding protein with a strong affinity to the bleomycin family of antibiotics. Binds to CL990; an antimitotic-antibiotic compound. From Klebsiella pneumoniae.
    409..1203    -  CDS            NeoR/KanR: aminoglycoside phosphotransferase from Tn5; aph(3')-II (or nptII); confers resistance to neomycin, kanamycin, and G418 (Geneticin®)
   1246..1456    -  promoter       SV40 promoter: SV40 early promoter
   1525..1629    -  promoter       AmpR promoter: bla
   1656..2111    +  rep_origin     f1 ori (sequence partly withheld): f1 bacteriophage origin of replication; arrow indicates direction of (+) strand synthesis
   2118..2239    -  polyA_signal   SV40 poly(A) signal: SV40 polyadenylation signal
   2262..2346    -  CDS            large T antigen (fragment): large T antigen from SV40 (simian virus 40)
   2372..3862    -  CDS            MYOT: MYOTI_HUMAN - Also known as TTID. Experimental evidence at protein level: Swiss-Prot protein existence level 1. Component of a complex of multiple actin cross-linking proteins. Involved in the control of myofibril assembly and stability at the Z lines in muscle cells. From Homo sapiens (Human).
   3905..4621    -  CDS            mEmerald: mEmerald is a basic (constitutively fluorescent) green fluorescent protein published in 1998, derived from Aequorea victoria. It is reported to be a very rapidly-maturing monomer with moderate acid sensitivity.
   4635..5342    -  CDS            mApple: mApple is a basic (constitutively fluorescent) red fluorescent protein published in 2008, derived from Discosoma sp.. It is reported to be a rapidly-maturing monomer with high acid sensitivity.
   5387..5590    -  promoter       CMV promoter: human cytomegalovirus (CMV) immediate early promoter
   5591..5688    -  enhancer       CMV enhancer (fragment): human cytomegalovirus immediate early enhancer; contains an 18-bp deletion relative to the standard CMV enhancer
   5876..6464    -  rep_origin     ori: high-copy-number ColE1/pMB1/pBR322/pUC origin of replication
