[The description below was written by a language model from this plasmid's Addgene catalogue record and pLannotate feature annotations shown in this document.]
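Description:
mApple-Myotilin-C-14 is a mammalian expression plasmid built on the mApple-C1 backbone, a C1-style fluorescent protein fusion vector in which the fluorophore sits upstream of the cloning site. It is propagated in E. coli from a high-copy ColE1/pUC-type origin and also carries an f1 origin. A single NeoR/KanR (Tn5 aminoglycoside phosphotransferase) cassette provides selection in both hosts. A bacterial promoter drives kanamycin resistance in E. coli, while the SV40 early promoter and HSV TK polyadenylation signal allow G418 selection of stably transfected mammalian cells.

The payload is human myotilin (MYOT, also called TTID), a component of actin cross-linking complexes involved in myofibril assembly and stability at muscle Z lines. It is expressed from the CMV immediate early enhancer/promoter and terminated by the SV40 poly(A) signal. According to the catalogue entry, mApple, a monomeric red fluorescent protein derived from Discosoma, is fused to the N terminus of myotilin. The stated use is as a cytoskeletal localization marker for fluorescence imaging, with excitation at 568 nm and emission at 592 nm. The "14" in the name may denote the linker length between fluorophore and insert, but the record does not say so.

The annotated full sequence does not match this description exactly. It shows a complete mEmerald (green, Aequorea-derived) coding sequence lying between mApple and MYOT on the same strand, which the catalogue entry does not mention. The 6,663 nt record is also longer than the listed backbone plus the myotilin coding region alone, roughly by the length of that extra fluorescent protein. Whether mEmerald is translated in frame as part of a tandem fusion cannot be determined from the table, so users should check the sequence before relying on single-colour red emission.
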