Addgene plasmid #54933: mApple-Myotilin-C-14
Purpose: Localization: Cytoskeleton, Excitation: 568, Emission: 592
Depositing lab: Michael Davidson. Depositing organization: Florida State University, Tallahassee.
Backbone
  Vector backbone: mApple-C1
  Backbone size w/o insert (bp): 4750
  Vector type: Mammalian Expression
  Selectable markers: Neomycin (select with G418)
Growth in bacteria
  Bacterial resistance: Kanamycin, 50 μg/mL
  Growth temperature: 37°C
  Growth strain: DH5alpha
  Copy number: High Copy
Gene/Insert
  Gene/Insert name: Myotilin (alt name: NM_006790.1)
  Species: H. sapiens (human)
  Entrez Gene: MYOT (a.k.a. LGMD1, LGMD1A, MFM3, TTID, TTOD)
  Promoter: CMV
  Tag / fusion protein: mApple (N terminal on backbone)
  Cloning method: Unknown
  Sequencing primers: 5′ CMV-F; 3′ SV40pA-R
Terms and licenses: Academic/Nonprofit Terms; Industry Terms: Not Available to Industry
Depositor comments: . Excitation = 568; Emission = 592
How to cite: mApple-Myotilin-C-14 was a gift from Michael Davidson (Addgene plasmid # 54933)
