>Addgene plasmid #54933 | mApple-Myotilin-C-14 | depositor partial sequence | sequence record 85321 | insert sequence
TGACGTCAGATCCGCTAGCGCTACCGGTCGCCACCATGGTGAGCAAGGGCGAGGAGAATAACATGGCCAT
CATCAAGGAGTTCATGCGCTTCAAGGTGCACATGGAGGGCTCCGTGAACGGCCACGAGTTCGAGATCGAG
GGCGAGGGCGAGGGCCGCCCCTACGAGGCCTTTCAGACCGCTAAGCTGAAGGTGACCAAGGGTGGCCCCC
TGCCCTTCGCCTGGGACATCCTGTCCCCTCAGTTCATGTACGGCTCCAAGGTCTACATTAAGCACCCAGC
CGACATCCCCGACTACTTCAAGCTGTCCTTCCCCGAGGGCTTCAGGTGGGAGCGCGTGATGAACTTCGAG
GACGGCGGCATTATTCACGTTAACCAGGACTCCTCCCTGCAGGACGGCGTGTTCATCTACAAGGTGAAGC
TGCGCGGCACCAACTTCCCCTCCGACGGCCCCGTAATGCAGAAGAAGACCATGGGCTGGGAGGCCTCCGA
GGAGCGGATGTACCCCGAGGACGGCGCCCTGAAGAGCGAGATCAAGAAGAGGCTGAAGCTGAAGGACGGC
GGCCACTACGCCGCCGAGGTCAAGACCACCTACAAGGCCAAGAAGCCCGTGCAGCTGCCCGGCGCCTACA
TCGTCGACATCAAGTTGGACATCGTGTCCCACAACGAGGACTACACCATCGTGGAACAGTACGAACGCGC
CGAGGGCCGCCACTCCACCGGCGGCATGGACGAGCTGTACAAGTCCGGAAGTGCTGGGAGCGCAAGCGGA
AGCGGAGGCTCCGGTTTTAACTACGAACGTCCAAAACACTTCATCCAGTCCCAAAACCCATGTGGCTCCA
GATTGCAGCCTCCTGGACCAGAAACCTCCAGCTTCTCTAGCCAGACCAAACAGTCTTCCATTATCATCCA
GCCCCGCCAGTGTACAGAGCAAAGATTTTCTGCCTCCTCAACACTGAGCTCTCACATCACCATGTCCTCC
TCTGCTTTCCCTGCTTCTCCCCAGCAGCATGCTGGCTCCAACCCAGGCCAAAGGGTTACAACCACCTATA
ACCAGTCCCCAGCCAGCTTCCTCAGCTCCATATTACCATCACAGCCTGATTACAATAGCAGTAAAATCCC
TTCCGCTATGGATTCCAACTATCAACAGTCCTCAGCTGGCCAACCTATAAATGCAAAGCCATCCCAAACT
GCAAATGCTAAGCCCATACCAAGAACTCCTGATCATGAAATACAAGGATCAAAAGAAGCTTTGATTCAAG
ATTTGGAAAGAAAGCTGAAATGCAAGGACACCCTTCTTCATAATGGAAATCAACGTCTAACATATGAAGA
GAAGATGGCTCGCAGATTGCTAGGACCACAGAATGCAGCTGCTGTGTTTCAAGCTCAGGATGACAGTGGT
GCACAAGACTCGCAGCAACACAACTCAGAACATGCGCGACTGCAAGTTCCTACATCACAAGTAAGAAGTA
GATCAACCTCAAGGGGAGATGTGAATGATCAGGATGCAATCCAGGAGAAATTTTACCCACCACGTTTCAT
TCAAGTGCCAGAGAACATGTCGATTGATGAAGGAAGATTCTGCAGAATGGACTTCAAAGTGAGTGGACTG
CCAGCTCCTGATGTGTCATGGTATCTAAATGGAAGAACAGTTCAATCAGATGATTTGCACAAAATGATAG
TGTCTGAGAAGGGTCTTCATTCACTCATCTTTGAAGTAGTCAGAGCTTCAGATGCAGGGGCTTATGCATG
TGTTGCCAAGAATAGAGCAGGAGAAGCCACCTTCACTGTGCAGCTGGATGTCCTTGCAAAAGAACATAAA
AGAGCACCAATGTTTATCTACAAACCACAGAGCAAAAAAGTTTTAGAGGGAGATTCAGTGAAACTAGAAT
GCCAGATCTCGGCTATACCTCCACCAAAGCTTTTCTGGAAAAGAAATAATGAAATGGTACAATTCAACAC
TGACCGAATAAGCTTATATCAAGATAACACTGGAAGAGTTACTTTACTGATAAAAGATGTAAACAAGAAA
GATGCTGGGTGGTATACTGTGTCAGCAGTTAATGAAGCTGGAGTGACTACATGTAACACAAGATTAGACG
TTACGGCACGTCCAAACCAAACTCTTCCAGCTCCTAAGCAGTTACGGGTTCGACCAACATTCAGCAAATA
TTTAGCACTTAATGGGAAAGGTTTGAATGTAAAACAAGCTTTTAACCCAGAAGGAGAATTTCAGCGTTTG
GCAGCTCAATCTGGACTCTATGAAAGTGAAGAACTTTAAGGATCCACCGGATCTAGATAACTGATCATAA
TCAGCCATACCACATT
